>Addgene plasmid #237484 | CL20_MSCV-NUP98::HOXA9-ires-GFP | addgene full sequence | sequence record 475549 | Addgene NGS Result
GAGTGGGTTACATCGAACTGGATCTCAACAGCGGTAAGATCCTTGAGAGTTTTCGCCCCGAAGAACGTTT
TCCAATGATGAGCACTTTTAAAGTTCTGCTATGTGGCGCGGTATTATCCCGTATTGACGCCGGGCAAGAG
CAACTCGGTCGCCGCATACACTATTCTCAGAATGACTTGGTTGAGTACTCACCAGTCACAGAAAAGCATC
TTACGGATGGCATGACAGTAAGAGAATTATGCAGTGCTGCCATAACCATGAGTGATAACACTGCGGCCAA
CTTACTTCTGACAACGATCGGAGGACCGAAGGAGCTAACCGCTTTTTTGCACAACATGGGGGATCATGTA
ACTCGCCTTGATCGTTGGGAACCGGAGCTGAATGAAGCCATACCAAACGACGAGCGTGACACCACGATGC
CTGTAGCAATGGCAACAACGTTGCGCAAACTATTAACTGGCGAACTACTTACTCTAGCTTCCCGGCAACA
ATTAATAGACTGGATGGAGGCGGATAAAGTTGCAGGACCACTTCTGCGCTCGGCCCTTCCGGCTGGCTGG
TTTATTGCTGATAAATCTGGAGCCGGTGAGCGTGGGTCTCGCGGTATCATTGCAGCACTGGGGCCAGATG
GTAAGCCCTCCCGTATCGTAGTTATCTACACGACGGGGAGTCAGGCAACTATGGATGAACGAAATAGACA
GATCGCTGAGATAGGTGCCTCACTGATTAAGCATTGGTAACTGTCAGACCAAGTTTACTCATATATACTT
TAGATTGATTTAAAACTTCATTTTTAATTTAAAAGGATCTAGGTGAAGATCCTTTTTGATAATCTCATGA
CCAAAATCCCTTAACGTGAGTTTTCGTTCCACTGAGCGTCAGACCCCGTAGAAAAGATCAAAGGATCTTC
TTGAGATCCTTTTTTTCTGCGCGTAATCTGCTGCTTGCAAACAAAAAAACCACCGCTACCAGCGGTGGTT
TGTTTGCCGGATCAAGAGCTACCAACTCTTTTTCCGAAGGTAACTGGCTTCAGCAGAGCGCAGATACCAA
ATACTGTTCTTCTAGTGTAGCCGTAGTTAGGCCACCACTTCAAGAACTCTGTAGCACCGCCTACATACCT
CGCTCTGCTAATCCTGTTACCAGTGGCTGCTGCCAGTGGCGATAAGTCGTGTCTTACCGGGTTGGACTCA
AGACGATAGTTACCGGATAAGGCGCAGCGGTCGGGCTGAACGGGGGGTTCGTGCACACAGCCCAGCTTGG
AGCGAACGACCTACACCGAACTGAGATACCTACAGCGTGAGCTATGAGAAAGCGCCACGCTTCCCGAAGG
GAGAAAGGCGGACAGGTATCCGGTAAGCGGCAGGGTCGGAACAGGAGAGCGCACGAGGGAGCTTCCAGGG
GGAAACGCCTGGTATCTTTATAGTCCTGTCGGGTTTCGCCACCTCTGACTTGAGCGTCGATTTTTGTGAT
GCTCGTCAGGGGGGCGGAGCCTATGGAAAAACGCCAGCAACGCGGCCTTTTTACGGTTCCTGGCCTTTTG
CTGGCCTTTTGCTCACATGTTCTTTCCTGCGTTATCCCCTGATTCTGTGGATAACCGTATTACCGCCTTT
GAGTGAGCTGATACCGCTCGCCGCAGCCGAACGACCGAGCGCAGCGAGTCAGTGAGCGAGGAAGCGGAAG
AGCGCCCAATACGCAAACCGCCTCTCCCCGCGCGTTGGCCGATTCATTAATGCAGCTGGCACGACAGGTT
TCCCGACTGGAAAGCGGGCAGTGAGCGCAACGCAATTAATGTGAGTTAGCTCACTCATTAGGCACCCCAG
GCTTTACACTTTATGCTTCCGGCTCGTATGTTGTGTGGAATTGTGAGCGGATAACAATTTCACAATTCTC
CCCAGCTCTTTCTGCGCTGTCCATAATGAACTATTTCAGGAGTATTGGAGTATGTGGATTCAAAACAGTG
GCTAATTGAGTCAGGATTACTTAATATTCGACTCCTACCCTCAGAATGTTGTTCTCCAACTTCAAGAAAC
TGTTACCCATGAAAGACCCCCGCTGACGGGTAGTCAATCACTCAGAGGAGACCCTCCCAAGGAACAGCGA
GACCACAAGTCGGATGCAACTGCAAGAGGGTTTATTGGATACACGGGTACCCGGGCGACGCAGTCTATCG
GAGGACTGGCGCGCCGAGTGAGGGGTTGTGGGCTCTTTTATTGAGCTCGGGGAGCAGAAGCGCGCGAACA
GAAGCGAGAAGCGAACTGATTGGTTAGTTCAAATAAGGCACAGGGTCATTTCAGGTCCTTGGGGCACCCT
GGAAACATCTGATGGTTCTCTAGAAACTGCTGAGGGCGGGACCGCATCTGGGGACCATCTGTTCTTGGCC
CTGAGCCGGGGCAGGAACTGCTTACCACAGATATCCTGTTTGGCCCATATTCTGCTGTCTCTCTGTTCCT
AACCTTGATCTGAACTTCTCTATTCTCAGTTATGTATTTTCCATGCCTTGCAAAATGGCGTTACTTAAGC
TAGCTTGCCAAACCTACAGGTGGGGTCTTTCATTCCCCCCTTTTTCTGGAGACTAAATAAAATCTTTTAT
TTTATCGATAAGCTTGGCTGCAGGTCGACGGTATCGATAAGCTTGATAATTCTTAATTAATTCATTACTT
GTACAGCTCGTCCATGCCGAGAGTGATCCCGGCGGCGGTCACGAACTCCAGCAGGACCATGTGATCGCGC
TTCTCGTTGGGGTCTTTGCTCAGGGCGGACTGGGTGCTCAGGTAGTGGTTGTCGGGCAGCAGCACGGGGC
CGTCGCCGATGGGGGTGTTCTGCTGGTAGTGGTCGGCGAGCTGCACGCTGCCGTCCTCGATGTTGTGGCG
GATCTTGAAGTTCGCCTTGATGCCGTTCTTCTGCTTGTCGGCCATGATATAGACGTTGTGGCTGTTGTAG
TTGTACTCCAGCTTGTGCCCCAGGATGTTGCCGTCCTCCTTGAAGTCGATGCCCTTCAGCTCGATGCGGT
TCACCAGGGTGTCGCCCTCGAACTTCACCTCGGCGCGGGTCTTGTAGTTGCCGTCGTCCTTGAAGAAGAT
GGTGCGCTCCTGGACGTAGCCTTCGGGCATGGCGGACTTGAAGAAGTCGTGCTGCTTCATGTGGTCGGGG
TAGCGGCTGAAGCACTGCACGCCGTAGGTCAGGGTGGTCACGAGGGTGGGCCAGGGCACGGGCAGCTTGC
CGGTGGTGCAGATGAACTTCAGGGTCAGCTTGCCGTAGGTGGCATCGCCCTCGCCCTCGCCAGACACGCT
GAACTTGTGGCCGTTTACGTCGCCGTCCAGCTCGACCAGGATGGGCACCACCCCGGTGAACAGCTCCTCG
CCCTTGCTCACCATGGTTGTGGCCATATTATCATCGTGTTTTTCAAAGGAAAACCACGTCCCCGTGGTTC
GGGGGGCCTAGACGTTTTTTTAACCTCGACTAAACACATGTAAAGCATGTGCACCGAGGCCCCAGATCAG
ATCCCATACAATGGGGTACCTTCTGGGCATCCTTCAGCCCCTTGTTGAATACGCTTGAGGAGAGCCATTT
GACTCTTTCCACAACTATCCAACTCACAACGTGGCACTGGGGTTGTGCCGCCTTTGCAGGTGTATCTTAT
ACACGTGGCTTTTGGCCGCAGAGGCACCTGTCGCCAGGTGGGGGGTTCCGCTGCCTGCAAAGGGTCGCTA
CAGACGTTGTTTGTCTTCAAGAAGCTTCCAGAGGAACTGCTTCCTTCACGACATTCAACAGACCTTGCAT
TCCTTTGGCGAGAGGGGAAAGACCCCTAGGAATGCTCGTCAAGAAGACAGGGCCAGGTTTCCGGGCCCTC
ACATTGCCAAAAGACGGCAATATGGTGGAAAATAACATATAGACAAACGCACACCGGCCTTATTCCAAGC
GGCTTCGGCCAGTAACGTTAGGGGGGGGGGGCGGAATTCGTTATCGAACCACTTTGTACAAGAAAGCTGG
GTCGGCGCGCCCACCCTTTCACTCGTCTTTTGCTCGGTCTTTGTTGATTTTCTTCATTTTCATCCTGCGG
TTCTGGAACCAGATCTTGACCTGCCTCTCGGTGAGGTTGAGCAGTCGAGCCACCTCGTACCTGCGGTCCC
TGGTGAGGTACATGTTGAACAGAAACTCTTTCTCCAGTTCCAGGGTCTGGTGTTTTGTATAGGGGCACCG
CTTTTTCCGAGTGGAGCGCGCATGAAGCCAGTTGGCTGCTGGGTTATTGGGATCGATGGGGGGCTTGTCT
CCGCCGCTCTCATTCTCAGCATTGTTTTCAGAGAAGGCGCCTTCGCTGGGTTGTTTTTCTCTATCAACTA
CTGGGGCCTGGGGGGCTCCAAAGCCCAAAGTGGCTGTCGTAGTATTAAATCCAGGGGCCCCAAAGGCTCC
TGTACCAAGAGGCCCTCCAATCTTAGGTTGGTTGTTCCCAAACAAAGATGCCTGTCCAGCACCAAGAGCT
GTTCCAAATCCTGCACCAAGCCCAGTTCCAAGAGTCCCAGGTGCTGGTTTACTTCCAAAAATACTATTCC
CACTGGTATTTGTGCCAAAACCAAAGAGCCCGCCACTGGTTGTACCAAATGAAGGTGCACTGGTTGTGCT
GCTTCCAAATGTAGTAAGCTTGTTATTGCCAAACAGGGTCGAACCAACAGCACCAAATCCAGTATTGGTC
TGCCCAAAGAGACCTGTTCCTGTTCCAAATGCTGTCCCAGTGCTGGTGTTTGTAGCTGTCCCAAAAAGAC
CTCCAGGCTGTGAGGCTTGGGTTACTCCAAATAATCCCATGGTGTTGGTGCTTGGCTGTCCTATGGTGCT
GGTATTACCAAAGGAAAAGCCAGTGTTCTGGGTGGTTGTAGCCTGGCCAAATGGTTTGCTGAAGAGGCTG
GTAGTCTGCTGATTCTGTTGGCCAAAGAGACCACCTGGATTTGTTCCAAATCCAGTTGTACTAGTTCCAA
AGGCAGTTTTGTTCTGACCATATGCAAAGCCTGAATTAGTGGTGGAGGAGCTGAAGAGTCCTGTTGCGCT
GGAAGTGGCTGGAGAAGACCCAAACAAGCCAGTTGTGGTACCTGCTCCCACCTGGTTCTGTGGGCCCTTC
CTGTTAGCCTGATAATCCTCTAAACGAAGTTCCTCTAGTGACTTGCTTTCATATTCTTTCATAGCAGTAA
TACACTGGTGCTTGGTACTTATGTTAGTGCTAACTCCAGCTTTGACCATAGTATCTGTACCAGTTGGAGG
GTTAAATTTAATAGTAGTCCCAGTAGGAGCAGCTGTAAAACTACTTGGCCCAAAGAGGGAGCCAGATGTG
CTGCCAAAAGGATTAGAGGTGGTATTTGTGGTTCCAAAGAGTCCTCCACTGCTAGTACTGGTTCCAAAAT
TGCCAAAGCCAGTTGGTTTATTTTGTGCAAAGGCATTGTTTTGGGATGAGAAGAGACTGGTCCCTGTGCT
TGCAGTTCCAAACAAGGTATTTGCTGTTCCTGTTGACGTACCAAACCCAAAGCCGGTGCTTGTGGAGGTA
GCTGGCTGGCTAAATGAACTGGTTCCAAACAATCCTCCTGGTTTAGTCTGTGAATTTCCAAAGAGGCCTC
CAGTATTGTTGCTAGAACCAAATGCAGATGTTCCAAATGCCCCTCCACTAGTAGTGCCAAAGCCAGTATT
CTGTCCAAATGTTGAAGTTGTGCCAAAGCCACCTGTGCCACCCCCAAAGGGTGTTCCAAATGATTTGTTA
AACATGGTGAAGGGGGCGGCCGCGGAGCCTGCTTTTTTGTACAAACTTGTTTGATAACCTCGAGAGATCT
AATTCCGGCGCCTAGAGAAGGAGTGAGGGCTGGATAAAGGGAGGATCGAGGCGGGGTCGAACGAGGAGGT
TCAAGGGGGAGAGACGGGGCGGATGGAGGAAGAGGAGGCGGAGGCTTAGGGTGTACAAAGGGCTTGACCC
AGGGAGGGGGGTCAAAAGCCAAGGCTTCCCAGGTCACGATGTAGGGGACCTGGTCTGGGTGTCCATGCGG
GCCAGGTGAAAAGACCTTGATCTTAACCTGGGTGATGAGGTCTCGGTTAAAGGTGCCGTCTCGCGGCCAT
CCGACGTTAAAGGTTGGCCATTCTGCAGAGCAGAAGGTAACCCAACGTCTCTTCTTGACATCTACCGACT
GGTTGTGAGCGATCCGCTCGACATCTTTCCAGTGACCTAAGGTCAAACTTAAGGGAGTGGTAACAGTCTG
GCCCTAATTTTCAGACAAATACAGAAACACAGTCAGACAGAGACAACACAGAACGATGCTGCAGCGCTGC
AGCAGACAAGACGCGCGGCTTCGGTTCCAAACCGAAAGCAAAAATTCAGACGGAGGCGGGAACTGTTTTA
GGTTCTCGTCTCCTACCAGAACCACATATCCTGACGGGGTCGGATTCCACATCGACTCCCTTCCTCAGGT
CGGGCCACAAAAACGGCCCCCAAAGTCCCTGGGACGTCTCCCAGGGTTGCGGCCGGGTGTTCAGAACTCG
TCAGTTCCACCACGGGTCCGCCAGATACAGAGCTAGTTAGCTAACTAGTACAGACGCAGGCGCAAACATT
AGATGCCGGCACAAACACGCACAAAGACAGAGACAGACACGAAACGACCGCTGGCCAGCTTACCTCCCGG
CGGGGGGGTCGGTGGTCCCTGGGCAGGGGTCTCCAAATCTCGGTGGAACCTCCAAATGAAAGACCCCCGA
GGTGGGCAGTCAATCAATCTGAGGAGACCCTCCCAAGGATCAGCGAGTCCACGATTCGGATGCAAACAGC
AAGAGGCTTTATTGGGAATACGGGTACCCGGGCGACGCAGTCTATCGGAGGACTGGCGCGCCGAGTGAGG
GGTTGTGGGCTCTTTTATTGAGCTCGGGGAGCAGAAGCGCGCGAACAGAAGCGAGAAGCGAACTGATTGG
TTAGTTCAAATAAGGCACAGGGTCATTTCAGGTCCTTGGGGCACCCTGGAAACATCTGATGGTTCTCTAG
AAACTGCTGAGGGCGGGACCGCATCTGGGGACCATCTGTTCTTGGCCCTGAGCCGGGGCAGGAACTGCTT
ACCACAGATATCCTGTTTGGCCCATATTCTGCTGTCTCTCTGTTCCTAACCTTGATCTGAACTTCTCTAT
TCTCAGTTATGTATTTTCCATGCCTTGCAAAATGGCGTTACTTAAGCTAGCTTGCCAAACCTACAGGTGG
GGTCTTTCATTCCCCCCTTTTTCTGGAGACTAAATAAAATCTTTTATTTTATCTATGGCTCGTACTCTAT
AGGCTTCAGCTGGTGATATTGTTGAGTCAAAACTAGAGCCTGGACCACTGATATCCTGTCTTTAACAAAT
TGGACTAATCGCCTCTACGCCGGACGCATCGTGGCCGGCATCACCGGCGCCACAGGTGCGGTTGCTGGCG
CCTATATCGCCGACATCACCGATGGGGAAGATCGGGCTCGCCACTTCGGGCTCATGAGCGCTTGTTTCGG
CGTGGGTATGGTGGCAGGCCCCGTGGCCGGGGGACTGTTGGGCGCCATCTCCTTGCATGCACCATTCCTT
GCGCCGTCGTTTTACAACGTCGTGACTGGGAAAACCCTGGCGTTACCCAACTTAATCGCCTTGCAGCACA
TCCCCCTTTCGCCAGCTGGCGTAATAGCGAAGAGGCCCGCACCGATCGCCCTTCCCAACAGTTGCGCAGC
CTGAATGGCGAATGGCGCCTGATGCGGTATTTTCTCCTTACGCATCTGTGCGGTATTTCACACCGCATAT
GGTGCACTCTCAGTACAATCTGCTCTGATGCCGCATAGTTAAGCCAGCCCCGACACCCGCCAACACCCGC
TGACGCGCCCTGACGGGCTTGTCTGCTCCCGGCATCCGCTTACAGACAAGCTGTGACCGTCTCCGGGAGC
TGCATGTGTCAGAGGTTTTCACCGTCATCACCGAAACGCGCGAGACGAAAGGGCCTCGTGATACGCCTAT
TTTTATAGGTTAATGTCATGATAATAATGGTTTCTTAGACGTCAGGTGGCACTTTTCGGGGAAATGTGCG
CGGAACCCCTATTTGTTTATTTTTCTAAATACATTCAAATATGTATCCGCTCATGAGACAATAACCCTGA
TAAATGCTTCAATAATATTGAAAAAGGAAGAGTATGAGTATTCAACATTTCCGTGTCGCCCTTATTCCCT
TTTTTGCGGCATTTTGCCTTCCTGTTTTTGCTCACCCAGAAACGCTGGTGAAAGTAAAAGATGCTGAAGA
TCAGTTGGGTGCAC
Features (pLannotate 1.2.2; 23 found; start..end, strand, type, name):
    911..1499    +  rep_origin     ori: high-copy-number ColE1/pMB1/pBR322/pUC origin of replication
   1682..1774    +  CDS            lacI (fragment): lac repressor; lacI; The lac repressor binds to the lac operator to inhibit transcription in E. coli. This inhibition can be relieved by adding lactose or isopropyl-β-D-thiogalactopyranoside (IPTG).
   1787..1808    +  protein_bind   CAP binding site: CAP binding activates transcription in the presence of cAMP. E. coli catabolite activator protein
   1823..1853    +  promoter       lac promoter: promoter for the E. coli lac operon
   1861..1877    +  protein_bind   lac operator: The lac repressor binds to the lac operator to inhibit transcription in E. coli. This inhibition can be relieved by adding lactose or isopropyl-β-D-thiogalactopyranoside (IPTG). lac repressor encoded by lacI
   2039..2553    -  LTR            3' LTR: 3' long terminal repeat from murine embryonic stem cell virus
   2612..2638    -  misc_feature   MCS (fragment): pBluescript multiple cloning site
   2655..3374    -  CDS            EGFP: the original enhanced GFP (Yang et al., 1996) mammalian codon-optimized
   3388..3850    -  misc_feature   IRES: internal ribosome entry site (IRES) of the encephalomyocarditis virus (EMCV)
   3968..3992    +  protein_bind   attB2: mutant version of attB; recombination site for the Gateway® BP reaction BP Clonase™
   4012..4395    -  CDS            Hoxa9 (fragment): HXA9_MOUSE - Also known as Hox-1.7, Hoxa-9. Experimental evidence at protein level: Swiss-Prot protein existence level 1. Sequence-specific transcription factor which is part of a developmental regulatory system that provides cells with specific positional identities on the anterior-posterior axis. Required for induction of E-selectin and VCAM-1, on the endothelial cells surface at sites of inflammation (By similarity). From Mus musculus (Mouse).
   4339..5745    -  CDS            NUP98 (fragment): NUP98_HUMAN - Also known as ADAR2. Experimental evidence at protein level: Swiss-Prot protein existence level 1. (Microbial infection) Binds HIV-1 capsid-nucleocapsid (HIV-1 CA-NC) complexes and may thereby promote the integration of the virus in the host nucleus (in vitro) (PubMed:23523133). Binding affinity to HIV-1 CA-NC complexes bearing the capsid change ASN-74-ASP is reduced (in vitro) (PubMed:23523133). From Homo sapiens (Human).
   5766..5790    -  protein_bind   attB1: mutant version of attB; recombination site for the Gateway® BP reaction BP Clonase™
   5817..6233    -  CDS            gag (truncated): truncated Moloney murine leukemia virus (MMLV) gag gene lacking the start codon
   6300..6641    -  misc_feature   MESV Ψ: packaging signal of murine embryonic stem cell virus
   6705..7221    -  LTR            5' LTR: 5' long terminal repeat from murine embryonic stem cell virus
   7263..7361    -  CDS            env (fragment): murine leukemia virus gPr80 envelope polyprotein precursor; env; proteolytically cleaved into gp70SU and p15TM subunits
   7362..7563    +  CDS            TcR (fragment): tetracycline efflux protein; tet; confers resistance to tetracycline
   7563..7712    +  CDS            lacZα (fragment): LacZα fragment of β-galactosidase; lacZ fragment
   7718..7817    -  misc_feature   bom (fragment): basis of mobility region from pBR322
   7919..7954    -  CDS            rop (fragment): Rop protein, which maintains plasmids at low copy number; rop
   8049..8153    +  promoter       AmpR promoter: bla
   8154..740     +  CDS            AmpR (across the origin): β-lactamase; bla; confers resistance to ampicillin, carbenicillin, and related antibiotics
