[The description below was written by a language model from this plasmid's Addgene catalogue record and pLannotate feature annotations shown in this document.]
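Description:
CL20_MSCV-NUP98::HOXA9-ires-GFP is a gammaretroviral expression plasmid, about 8.3 kb in the sequenced record, that delivers the leukemia-associated NUP98::HOXA9 fusion oncogene together with a GFP reporter to mammalian cells. It is maintained in E. coli through a high-copy ColE1/pUC-type origin and selected with ampicillin via a β-lactamase gene driven by its own promoter. The remaining bacterial annotations (fragments of lacI, lacZα, tetracycline resistance, rop and bom, plus a lac promoter/operator) appear to be non-functional remnants of earlier cloning vectors.

The viral cassette is flanked by 5' and 3' long terminal repeats of murine embryonic stem cell virus origin. The 5' LTR serves as the MSCV promoter listed in the record. Downstream of it lie the Ψ packaging signal and a truncated gag segment lacking its start codon, which together promote encapsidation of the genomic RNA when gag, pol and env are supplied in trans by a packaging system. The fusion coding sequence was introduced by Gateway cloning and sits between attB1 and attB2 sites. It joins an N-terminal portion of human NUP98 to a C-terminal HOXA9 portion. The automated annotation matched the latter to mouse Hoxa9, whereas the catalogue lists the insert as human, probably reflecting the high conservation of this region. An EMCV IRES follows the fusion and allows EGFP to be translated from the same LTR-driven transcript, so fluorescence marks transduced cells that express the oncogene.

The stated purpose is bicistronic retroviral expression of NUP98::HOXA9. The associated publication concerns NUP98-rearranged acute myeloid leukemia, consistent with use in modelling this disease and tracking or sorting transduced cells by GFP.
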