Addgene plasmid #237484: CL20_MSCV-NUP98::HOXA9-ires-GFP
Purpose: Express NUP98::HOXA9 in bicistronic retroviral vector
Depositing lab: Charles Mullighan. Depositing organization: St. Jude Children's Research Hospital. Publication: KAT6A and KAT7 Histone Acetyltransferase Complexes Are Molecular Dependencies and Therapeutic Targets in NUP98-Rearranged Acute Myeloid Leukemia. Michmerhuizen NL, Heikamp EB, Iacobucci I, Umeda M, Arthur B, Mishra V, Park CS, Di Giacomo D, Hiltenbrand R, Gao Q, Radko-Juettner S, Lott J, Martucci C, Subramanyam V, Hatton C, Wenge DV, Baviskar P, Portola P, Claquin A, Chandra B, Baggett DW, Khalighifar A, Huang H, Zhou P, Long L, Shi H, Sun Y, Papachristou EK, Sekhar Reddy Chilamakuri C, de Luna Vitorino FN, Gongora JM, Wu H, Pounds SB, Janke LJ, Kentsis A, D'Santos CS, Garcia BA, Kriwacki RW, Chi H, Klco JM, Armstrong SA, Mullighan CG. Cancer Discov. 2025 Jun 19. doi: 10.1158/2159-8290.CD-24-1772. PubMed 40536430.
Backbone
  Vector backbone: CL20
  Vector type: Mammalian Expression, Retroviral
Growth in bacteria
  Bacterial resistance: Ampicillin, 100 μg/mL
  Growth temperature: 37°C
  Growth strain: NEB Stable
  Copy number: High Copy
Gene/Insert
  Gene/Insert name: NUP98::HOXA9
  Species: H. sapiens (human)
  Entrez Gene: HOXA9 (a.k.a. ABD-B, HOX1, HOX1.7, HOX1G); NUP98 (a.k.a. ADIR2, NUP196, NUP96, Nup98-96)
  Promoter: MSCV
  Cloning method: Gateway Cloning
Terms and licenses: Academic/Nonprofit Terms; Industry Terms: Not Available to Industry
How to cite: CL20_MSCV-NUP98::HOXA9-ires-GFP was a gift from Charles Mullighan (Addgene plasmid # 237484 ; http://n2t.net/addgene:237484 ; RRID:Addgene_237484)
